Addgene plasmid #227120: pGL4_10xUAS-CMVmin-BC0408-luc2
Purpose: Barcoded assay, UAS sensor for split TEV assays; barcode BC0408
Depositing lab: Michael Wehr. Depositing organization: Systasy Bioscience GmbH. Publication: Polypharmacological profiling across protein target families and cellular pathways using the multiplexed cell-based assay platform safetyProfiler reveals efficacy, potency and side effects of drugs. Popovic L, Brankatschk B, Palladino G, Rossner MJ, Wehr MC. Biomed Pharmacother. 2024 Nov;180:117523. doi: 10.1016/j.biopha.2024.117523. Epub 2024 Oct 14. PubMed 39405910.
Backbone
  Vector backbone: pGL4
  Vector type: Mammalian Expression
Growth in bacteria
  Bacterial resistance: Ampicillin, 100 μg/mL
  Growth temperature: 37°C
  Growth strain: DH5alpha
  Copy number: High Copy
Gene/Insert
  Gene/Insert name: 10x clustered UAS element linked to CMV minimal promoter driving barcode 0408 and a luciferase reporter gene
  Species: Synthetic
  Cloning method: Gateway Cloning
Terms and licenses: Academic/Nonprofit Terms; Industry Terms: Not Available to Industry
How to cite: pGL4_10xUAS-CMVmin-BC0408-luc2 was a gift from Michael Wehr (Addgene plasmid # 227120 ; http://n2t.net/addgene:227120 ; RRID:Addgene_227120)
