[The description below was written by a language model from this plasmid's Addgene catalogue record and pLannotate feature annotations shown in this document.]
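Description:
pGL4_10xUAS-CMVmin-BC0408-luc2 is a mammalian reporter plasmid of about 6.7 kb, built on the pGL4 luciferase backbone and assembled by Gateway cloning. It is propagated in E. coli at high copy from a ColE1/pUC-type origin under ampicillin selection (AmpR). The backbone also carries a hygromycin B phosphotransferase cassette driven by the SV40 enhancer/early promoter and closed by a synthetic poly(A) signal, which would permit selection of stably transfected mammalian cells. A synthetic poly(A) signal and an RNA polymerase II pause site lie upstream of the reporter cassette, an arrangement that limits read-through transcription from the backbone into the sensor.

The payload is a synthetic Gal4-responsive sensor. A cluster of UAS elements, ten copies according to the catalogue entry (the annotation picks up only several fragmentary matches), sits between attB1 and attB4. It is followed by a minimal CMV promoter that has little activity unless a Gal4 DNA-binding-domain activator is recruited to the UAS sites. Downstream, between attB3 and attB2, is a short segment flanked by T3 and T7 promoter sequences. This position is consistent with the transcribed barcode BC0408, although the feature table does not annotate the barcode itself. The transcript continues into the firefly luc2 coding sequence fused to hCL1 and hPEST degradation signals, which shorten the reporter's half-life and sharpen its temporal response, and it ends at an SV40 poly(A) signal.

The stated purpose is a barcoded UAS sensor for split TEV assays. In these assays, reconstituted TEV protease typically releases a Gal4-based transcription factor that then activates the reporter. The unique expressed barcode allows many such assays to be pooled and read out by sequencing in multiplexed cell-based drug profiling, with luciferase as a parallel readout.
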