Features (pLannotate 1.2.2; 25 found; start..end, strand, type, name):
     47..71      +  protein_bind   attB1: mutant version of attB; recombination site for the Gateway® BP reaction BP Clonase™
    101..119     +  protein_bind   5X UAS (fragment): five tandem copies of the "ScaI site" 17-mer CGGAGTACTGTCCTCCG, an upstream activating sequence (UAS) that efficiently binds yeast Gal4 (Webster et al., 1988; Pfeiffer et al., 2010) GAL4
    187..204     +  protein_bind   5X UAS (fragment): five tandem copies of the "ScaI site" 17-mer CGGAGTACTGTCCTCCG, an upstream activating sequence (UAS) that efficiently binds yeast Gal4 (Webster et al., 1988; Pfeiffer et al., 2010) GAL4
    235..253     +  protein_bind   5X UAS (fragment): five tandem copies of the "ScaI site" 17-mer CGGAGTACTGTCCTCCG, an upstream activating sequence (UAS) that efficiently binds yeast Gal4 (Webster et al., 1988; Pfeiffer et al., 2010) GAL4
    321..338     +  protein_bind   5X UAS (fragment): five tandem copies of the "ScaI site" 17-mer CGGAGTACTGTCCTCCG, an upstream activating sequence (UAS) that efficiently binds yeast Gal4 (Webster et al., 1988; Pfeiffer et al., 2010) GAL4
    358..378     -  protein_bind   attB4: mutant version of attB; core recombination site for the Gateway® BP reaction BP Clonase™
    394..431     +  promoter       minimal CMV promoter: human cytomegalovirus (CMV) immediate early promoter
    514..534     +  protein_bind   attB3: mutant version of attB; core recombination site for the Gateway® BP reaction BP Clonase™
    561..579     +  promoter       T3 promoter: promoter for bacteriophage T3 RNA polymerase
    643..661     -  promoter       T7 promoter: promoter for bacteriophage T7 RNA polymerase
    688..708     -  protein_bind   attB2: mutant version of attB; core recombination site for the Gateway® BP reaction BP Clonase™
    773..2425    +  CDS            luciferase: firefly luciferase synthetic luc2 version of the luciferase gene
   2429..2476    +  CDS            hCL1: non-ORF yeast peptide conferring ubiquitin-dependent degradation human codon-optimized
   2483..2599    +  CDS            hPEST: PEST degradation sequence from mouse ornithine decarboxylase human codon-optimized
   2648..2769    -  polyA_signal   SV40 poly(A) signal: SV40 polyadenylation signal
   2795..2926    -  CDS            LT_SV40 (fragment): Experimental evidence at protein level: Swiss-Prot protein existence level 1. Isoform 17kT antigen targets host RBL2 for degradation and promotes cell proliferation. Transactivates host cyclin A promoter through its J domain. From Simian virus 40 (SV40).
   2963..3320    +  promoter       SV40 promoter: SV40 enhancer and early promoter
   3351..4388    +  CDS            HygR: hygromycin B phosphotransferase confers resistance to hygromycin
   4412..4460    +  polyA_signal   poly(A) signal: synthetic polyadenylation signal
   4476..4607    +  CDS            TcR (fragment): tetracycline efflux protein; tet; confers resistance to tetracycline
   4787..5375    -  rep_origin     ori: high-copy-number ColE1/pMB1/pBR322/pUC origin of replication
   5575..6435    -  CDS            AmpR: β-lactamase confers resistance to ampicillin, carbenicillin, and related antibiotics
   6436..6477    -  promoter       AmpR promoter (fragment): bla
   6540..6588    +  polyA_signal   poly(A) signal: synthetic polyadenylation signal
   6602..6693    +  misc_feature   pause site: RNA polymerase II transcriptional pause signal from the human α2 globin gene
>Addgene plasmid #227120 | pGL4_10xUAS-CMVmin-BC0408-luc2 | addgene full sequence | sequence record 452573 | Addgene NGS Result
GGCCTAACTGGCCGGTACCTGAGCTCGCTAGCCTCGAGGATATCAAACAAGTTTGTACAAAAAAGCAGGC
TCCCTAACTGGCCGGTACCGAGTTTCTAGACGGAGTACTGTCCTCCGAGCGGAGTACTGTCCTCCGACTC
GAGCGGAGTACTGTCCTCCGATCGGAGTACTGTCCTCCGCGAATTCCGGAGTACTGTCCTCCGAAGACGC
TAGTGCCGGTACCGAGTTTCTAGACGGAGTACTGTCCTCCGAGCGGAGTACTGTCCTCCGACTCGAGCGG
AGTACTGTCCTCCGATCGGAGTACTGTCCTCCGCGAATTCCGGAGTACTGTCCTCCGAAGACGCTAGCGG
GGGGCTACAACTTTTCTATACAAAGTTGCGGTACCCGGGTCGAGTAGGCGTGTACGGTGGGAGGCCTATA
TAAGCAGAGCTCGTTTAGTGAACCGTCAGATCGCCTGGAGACGCCATCCACGCTGTTTTGACCTCCATAG
AAGACACCGGGACCGATCCAGCCCAACTTTGTATAATAAAGTTGAGCTAGTTGCTAAGTCTGCCGAGTAG
AATTAACCCTCACTAAAGGGTAGGTGACACTATACATTCTACTTTACATACATAGAGGGTGTACATATCA
AATCCAAAATCACCTATAGTGAGTCGTATTAGTAGACGCGAGTCAATGCATGTACGACAGCTTTCTTGTA
CAAAGTGGTTCGATATCAAGATCTGGCCTCGGCGGCCAAGCTTGGCAATCCGGTACTGTTGGTAAAGCCA
CCATGGAAGATGCCAAAAACATTAAGAAGGGCCCAGCGCCATTCTACCCACTCGAAGACGGGACCGCCGG
CGAGCAGCTGCACAAAGCCATGAAGCGCTACGCCCTGGTGCCCGGCACCATCGCCTTTACCGACGCACAT
ATCGAGGTGGACATTACCTACGCCGAGTACTTCGAGATGAGCGTTCGGCTGGCAGAAGCTATGAAGCGCT
ATGGGCTGAATACAAACCATCGGATCGTGGTGTGCAGCGAGAATAGCTTGCAGTTCTTCATGCCCGTGTT
GGGTGCCCTGTTCATCGGTGTGGCTGTGGCCCCAGCTAACGACATCTACAACGAGCGCGAGCTGCTGAAC
AGCATGGGCATCAGCCAGCCCACCGTCGTATTCGTGAGCAAGAAAGGGCTGCAAAAGATCCTCAACGTGC
AAAAGAAGCTACCGATCATACAAAAGATCATCATCATGGATAGCAAGACCGACTACCAGGGCTTCCAAAG
CATGTACACCTTCGTGACTTCCCATTTGCCACCCGGCTTCAACGAGTACGACTTCGTGCCCGAGAGCTTC
GACCGGGACAAAACCATCGCCCTGATCATGAACAGTAGTGGCAGTACCGGATTGCCCAAGGGCGTAGCCC
TACCGCACCGCACCGCTTGTGTCCGATTCAGTCATGCCCGCGACCCCATCTTCGGCAACCAGATCATCCC
CGACACCGCTATCCTCAGCGTGGTGCCATTTCACCACGGCTTCGGCATGTTCACCACGCTGGGCTACTTG
ATCTGCGGCTTTCGGGTCGTGCTCATGTACCGCTTCGAGGAGGAGCTATTCTTGCGCAGCTTGCAAGACT
ATAAGATTCAATCTGCCCTGCTGGTGCCCACACTATTTAGCTTCTTCGCTAAGAGCACTCTCATCGACAA
GTACGACCTAAGCAACTTGCACGAGATCGCCAGCGGCGGGGCGCCGCTCAGCAAGGAGGTAGGTGAGGCC
GTGGCCAAACGCTTCCACCTACCAGGCATCCGCCAGGGCTACGGCCTGACAGAAACAACCAGCGCCATTC
TGATCACCCCCGAAGGGGACGACAAGCCTGGCGCAGTAGGCAAGGTGGTGCCCTTCTTCGAGGCTAAGGT
GGTGGACTTGGACACCGGTAAGACACTGGGTGTGAACCAGCGCGGCGAGCTGTGCGTCCGTGGCCCCATG
ATCATGAGCGGCTACGTTAACAACCCCGAGGCTACAAACGCTCTCATCGACAAGGACGGCTGGCTGCACA
GCGGCGACATCGCCTACTGGGACGAGGACGAGCACTTCTTCATCGTGGACCGGCTGAAGAGCCTGATCAA
ATACAAGGGCTACCAGGTAGCCCCAGCCGAACTGGAGAGCATCCTGCTGCAACACCCCAACATCTTCGAC
GCCGGGGTCGCCGGCCTGCCCGACGACGATGCCGGCGAGCTGCCCGCCGCAGTCGTCGTGCTGGAACACG
GTAAAACCATGACCGAGAAGGAGATCGTGGACTATGTGGCCAGCCAGGTTACAACCGCCAAGAAGCTGCG
CGGTGGTGTTGTGTTCGTGGACGAGGTGCCTAAAGGACTGACCGGCAAGTTGGACGCCCGCAAGATCCGC
GAGATTCTCATTAAGGCCAAGAAGGGCGGCAAGATCGCCGTGTAATCTGCTTGCAAGAACTGGTTCAGTA
GCTTAAGCCACTTTGTGATCCACCTTAACAGCCACGGCTTCCCTCCCGAGGTGGAGGAGCAGGCCGCCGG
CACCCTGCCCATGAGCTGCGCCCAGGAGAGCGGCATGGATAGACACCCTGCTGCTTGCGCCAGCGCCAGG
ATCAACGTCTAACTGCAGTCTAGAGTCGGGGCGGCCGGCCGCTTCGAGCAGACATGATAAGATACATTGA
TGAGTTTGGACAAACCACAACTAGAATGCAGTGAAAAAAATGCTTTATTTGTGAAATTTGTGATGCTATT
GCTTTATTTGTAACCATTATAAGCTGCAATAAACAAGTTAACAACAACAATTGCATTCATTTTATGTTTC
AGGTTCAGGGGGAGGTGTGGGAGGTTTTTTAAAGCAAGTAAAACCTCTACAAATGTGGTAAAATCGATAA
GGATCCGTTTGCGTATTGGGCGCTCTTCCGCTGATCTGCGCAGCACCATGGCCTGAAATAACCTCTGAAA
GAGGAACTTGGTTAGCTACCTTCTGAGGCGGAAAGAACCAGCTGTGGAATGTGTGTCAGTTAGGGTGTGG
AAAGTCCCCAGGCTCCCCAGCAGGCAGAAGTATGCAAAGCATGCATCTCAATTAGTCAGCAACCAGGTGT
GGAAAGTCCCCAGGCTCCCCAGCAGGCAGAAGTATGCAAAGCATGCATCTCAATTAGTCAGCAACCATAG
TCCCGCCCCTAACTCCGCCCATCCCGCCCCTAACTCCGCCCAGTTCCGCCCATTCTCCGCCCCATGGCTG
ACTAATTTTTTTTATTTATGCAGAGGCCGAGGCCGCCTCTGCCTCTGAGCTATTCCAGAAGTAGTGAGGA
GGCTTTTTTGGAGGCCTAGGCTTTTGCAAAAAGCTCGATTCTTCTGACACTAGCGCCACCATGAAGAAGC
CCGAACTCACCGCTACCAGCGTTGAAAAATTTCTCATCGAGAAGTTCGACAGTGTGAGCGACCTGATGCA
GTTGTCGGAGGGCGAAGAGAGCCGAGCCTTCAGCTTCGATGTCGGCGGACGCGGCTATGTACTGCGGGTG
AATAGCTGCGCTGATGGCTTCTACAAAGACCGCTACGTGTACCGCCACTTCGCCAGCGCTGCACTACCCA
TCCCCGAAGTGTTGGACATCGGCGAGTTCAGCGAGAGCCTGACATACTGCATCAGTAGACGCGCCCAAGG
CGTTACTCTCCAAGACCTCCCCGAAACAGAGCTGCCTGCTGTGTTACAGCCTGTCGCCGAAGCTATGGAT
GCTATTGCCGCCGCCGACCTCAGTCAAACCAGCGGCTTCGGCCCATTCGGGCCCCAAGGCATCGGCCAGT
ACACAACCTGGCGGGATTTCATTTGCGCCATTGCTGATCCCCATGTCTACCACTGGCAGACCGTGATGGA
CGACACCGTGTCCGCCAGCGTAGCTCAAGCCCTGGACGAACTGATGCTGTGGGCCGAAGACTGTCCCGAG
GTGCGCCACCTCGTCCATGCCGACTTCGGCAGCAACAACGTCCTGACCGACAACGGCCGCATCACCGCCG
TAATCGACTGGTCCGAAGCTATGTTCGGGGACAGTCAGTACGAGGTGGCCAACATCTTCTTCTGGCGGCC
CTGGCTGGCTTGCATGGAGCAGCAGACTCGCTACTTCGAGCGCCGGCATCCCGAGCTGGCCGGCAGCCCT
CGTCTGCGAGCCTACATGCTGCGCATCGGCCTGGATCAGCTCTACCAGAGCCTCGTGGACGGCAACTTCG
ACGATGCTGCCTGGGCTCAAGGCCGCTGCGATGCCATCGTCCGCAGCGGGGCCGGCACCGTCGGTCGCAC
ACAAATCGCTCGCCGGAGCGCAGCCGTATGGACCGACGGCTGCGTCGAGGTGCTGGCCGACAGCGGCAAC
CGCCGGCCCAGTACACGACCGCGCGCTAAGGAGGTAGGTCGAGTTTAAACTCTAGAACCGGTCATGGCCG
CAATAAAATATCTTTATTTTCATTACATCTGTGTGTTGGTTTTTTGTGTGTTCGAACTAGATGCTGTCGA
CCGATGCCCTTGAGAGCCTTCAACCCAGTCAGCTCCTTCCGGTGGGCGCGGGGCATGACTATCGTCGCCG
CACTTATGACTGTCTTCTTTATCATGCAACTCGTAGGACAGGTGCCGGCAGCGCTCTTCCGCTTCCTCGC
TCACTGACTCGCTGCGCTCGGTCGTTCGGCTGCGGCGAGCGGTATCAGCTCACTCAAAGGCGGTAATACG
GTTATCCACAGAATCAGGGGATAACGCAGGAAAGAACATGTGAGCAAAAGGCCAGCAAAAGGCCAGGAAC
CGTAAAAAGGCCGCGTTGCTGGCGTTTTTCCATAGGCTCCGCCCCCCTGACGAGCATCACAAAAATCGAC
GCTCAAGTCAGAGGTGGCGAAACCCGACAGGACTATAAAGATACCAGGCGTTTCCCCCTGGAAGCTCCCT
CGTGCGCTCTCCTGTTCCGACCCTGCCGCTTACCGGATACCTGTCCGCCTTTCTCCCTTCGGGAAGCGTG
GCGCTTTCTCATAGCTCACGCTGTAGGTATCTCAGTTCGGTGTAGGTCGTTCGCTCCAAGCTGGGCTGTG
TGCACGAACCCCCCGTTCAGCCCGACCGCTGCGCCTTATCCGGTAACTATCGTCTTGAGTCCAACCCGGT
AAGACACGACTTATCGCCACTGGCAGCAGCCACTGGTAACAGGATTAGCAGAGCGAGGTATGTAGGCGGT
GCTACAGAGTTCTTGAAGTGGTGGCCTAACTACGGCTACACTAGAAGAACAGTATTTGGTATCTGCGCTC
TGCTGAAGCCAGTTACCTTCGGAAAAAGAGTTGGTAGCTCTTGATCCGGCAAACAAACCACCGCTGGTAG
CGGTGGTTTTTTTGTTTGCAAGCAGCAGATTACGCGCAGAAAAAAAGGATCTCAAGAAGATCCTTTGATC
TTTTCTACGGGGTCTGACGCTCAGTGGAACGAAAACTCACGTTAAGGGATTTTGGTCATGAGATTATCAA
AAAGGATCTTCACCTAGATCCTTTTAAATTAAAAATGAAGTTTTAAATCAATCTAAAGTATATATGAGTA
AACTTGGTCTGACAGCGGCCGCAAATGCTAAACCACTGCAGTGGTTACCAGTGCTTGATCAGTGAGGCAC
CGATCTCAGCGATCTGCCTATTTCGTTCGTCCATAGTGGCCTGACTCCCCGTCGTGTAGATCACTACGAT
TCGTGAGGGCTTACCATCAGGCCCCAGCGCAGCAATGATGCCGCGAGAGCCGCGTTCACCGGCCCCCGAT
TTGTCAGCAATGAACCAGCCAGCAGGGAGGGCCGAGCGAAGAAGTGGTCCTGCTACTTTGTCCGCCTCCA
TCCAGTCTATGAGCTGCTGTCGTGATGCTAGAGTAAGAAGTTCGCCAGTGAGTAGTTTCCGAAGAGTTGT
GGCCATTGCTACTGGCATCGTGGTATCACGCTCGTCGTTCGGTATGGCTTCGTTCAACTCTGGTTCCCAG
CGGTCAAGCCGGGTCACATGATCACCCATATTATGAAGAAATGCAGTCAGCTCCTTAGGGCCTCCGATCG
TTGTCAGAAGTAAGTTGGCCGCGGTGTTGTCGCTCATGGTAATGGCAGCACTACACAATTCTCTTACCGT
CATGCCATCCGTAAGATGCTTTTCCGTGACCGGCGAGTACTCAACCAAGTCGTTTTGTGAGTAGTGTATA
CGGCGACCAAGCTGCTCTTGCCCGGCGTCTATACGGGACAACACCGCGCCACATAGCAGTACTTTGAAAG
TGCTCATCATCGGGAATCGTTCTTCGGGGCGGAAAGACTCAAGGATCTTGCCGCTATTGAGATCCAGTTC
GATATAGCCCACTCTTGCACCCAGTTGATCTTCAGCATCTTTTACTTTCACCAGCGTTTCGGGGTGTGCA
AAAACAGGCAAGCAAAATGCCGCAAAGAAGGGAATGAGTGCGACACGAAAATGTTGGATGCTCATACTCG
TCCTTTTTCAATATTATTGAAGCATTTATCAGGGTTACTAGTACGTCTCTCAAGGATAAGTAAGTAATAT
TAAGGTACGGGAGGTATTGGACAGGCCGCAATAAAATATCTTTATTTTCATTACATCTGTGTGTTGGTTT
TTTGTGTGAATCGATAGTACTAACATACGCTCTCCATCAAAACAAAACGAAACAAAACAAACTAGCAAAA
TAGGCTGTCCCCAGTGCAAGTGCAGGTGCCAGAACATTTCTCT
